Addgene plasmid #58714: pET-20b-T7-Ntx
Purpose: Expresses T7-Notexin in Escherichia coli
Depositing lab: Fiorella Tonello. Depositing organization: CNR, Institute of Neuroscience. Publication: Production in Escherichia coli, folding, purification and characterization of notexin with wild type sequence and with N-terminal and catalytic site mutations. Simonato M, Morbiato L, Zorzi V, Caccin P, Fernandez J, Massimino ML, Polverino de Laureto P, Tonello F. Toxicon. 2014 Jun 18. pii: S0041-0101(14)00171-8. doi: 10.1016/j.toxicon.2014.06.009. PubMed 24951874.
Backbone
  Vector backbone: pET-20b(+)
  Backbone manufacturer: Novagen (EMD Millipore)
  Backbone size w/o insert (bp): 3716
  Total vector size (bp): 4035
  Vector type: Bacterial Expression
Growth in bacteria
  Bacterial resistance: Ampicillin, 100 μg/mL
  Growth temperature: 37°C
  Growth strain: XL1 Blue
  Copy number: High Copy
Gene/Insert
  Gene/Insert name: Notexin (alt name: P00608)
  Species: Synthetic; Notechis scutatus scutatus
  Insert size (bp): 402
  Promoter: T7
  Tag / fusion protein: T7 peptide tag (N terminal on backbone)
  Cloning method: Restriction Enzyme; 5′ cloning site NdeI (not destroyed); 3′ cloning site BamHI (not destroyed)
  Sequencing primers: 5′ T7 forward; 3′ T7 reverse
Terms and licenses: Academic/Nonprofit Terms; Industry Terms: Not Available to Industry
How to cite: pET-20b-T7-Ntx was a gift from Fiorella Tonello (Addgene plasmid # 58714 ; http://n2t.net/addgene:58714 ; RRID:Addgene_58714)
