[The description below was written by a language model from this plasmid's Addgene catalogue record and pLannotate feature annotations shown in this document.]
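Description:
pET-20b-T7-Ntx is a 4,035 bp bacterial expression plasmid built on the Novagen pET-20b(+) backbone for producing notexin, a phospholipase A2 neurotoxin from the venom of the tiger snake Notechis scutatus scutatus, in Escherichia coli. The backbone carries a ColE1/pMB1-type origin with the pBR322 bom region, and the annotation also detects a rop coding sequence, although the catalogue lists the plasmid as high copy. An f1 origin allows single-stranded DNA production, and selection is by ampicillin through the bla β-lactamase gene and its own promoter.

The synthetic insert of about 400 bp was cloned between NdeI and BamHI, both of which are retained. It lies downstream of a T7 promoter and the phage T7 gene 10 ribosome binding site, so expression depends on a host that supplies T7 RNA polymerase. A T7 terminator closes the transcription unit. The annotated notexin coding region matches the Swiss-Prot entry for this toxin and begins some distance after the ribosome binding site, which is consistent with the recorded N-terminal T7 peptide tag preceding it, although the tag is not separately annotated. A histidine-tag fragment from the vector lies downstream of the insert. The record does not say whether it is translated as part of the protein, and only the N-terminal T7 tag is listed as a fusion. The short "SET1" hit before the terminator is probably an incidental match to T7-derived vector sequence.

According to the associated publication title, the construct belongs to work on producing, folding, purifying and characterising recombinant notexin in E. coli, alongside wild-type-sequence, N-terminal and catalytic-site variants.
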