Features (pLannotate 1.2.2; 13 found; start..end, strand, type, name):
     12..467     +  rep_origin     f1 ori (sequence partly withheld): f1 bacteriophage origin of replication; arrow indicates direction of (+) strand synthesis
    494..598     +  promoter       AmpR promoter: bla
    599..1459    +  CDS            AmpR: β-lactamase; bla; confers resistance to ampicillin, carbenicillin, and related antibiotics
   1630..2218    +  rep_origin     ori: high-copy-number ColE1/pMB1/pBR322/pUC origin of replication
   2404..2546    -  misc_feature   bom: basis of mobility region from pBR322
   2648..2839    -  CDS            rop: Rop protein, which maintains plasmids at low copy number; rop
   2856..3236    +  CDS            YPB1_ECOLX: Protein predicted: Swiss-Prot protein existence level 4. From Escherichia coli.
   3348..3366    +  promoter       T7 promoter: promoter for bacteriophage T7 RNA polymerase
   3398..3420    +  RBS            RBS: efficient ribosome binding site from bacteriophage T7 gene 10 (Olins and Rangwala, 1989)
   3473..3829    +  CDS            PA2B_NOTSC: Experimental evidence at protein level: Swiss-Prot protein existence level 1. Snake venom phospholipase A2 (PLA2) that inhibits neuromuscular transmission by blocking acetylcholine release from the nerve termini. Is directly toxic to skeletal muscle upon local application in vivo (dystrophic effect). Also has direct nephrotoxicity in experimental mice; a single subcutaneous dose (1.38 ug/kg) produces renal tubular and glomerular damage within 24 hours (PubMed:7580101). PLA2 catalyzes the calcium-dependent hydrolysis of the 2-acyl groups in 3-sn-phosphoglycerides. From Notechis scutatus scutatu
   3879..3896    +  CDS            9xHis (fragment): 9xHis affinity tag
   3906..3955    +  CDS            SET1 (fragment): solubility-enhancement tag derived from T7 phage gene 10B
   3963..4010    +  terminator     T7 terminator: transcription terminator for bacteriophage T7 RNA polymerase
>Addgene plasmid #58714 | pET-20b-T7-Ntx | depositor full sequence | sequence record 90756 | pET-20b-T7-Ntx sequence 4035 bps
TGGCGAATGGG
[124 nt withheld, positions 12-135]
C
[91 nt withheld, positions 137-227]
A
[49 nt withheld, positions 229-277]
CCTTTGACGTTGGAGTCCACGTTCTTT
[37 nt withheld, positions 305-341]
ACCCTATCTCGGTCTATTCTTTTGATTTATAAGGGATTTTGCCGATTTCGGCCTATTGGTTAAAAAATGA
GCTGATTTAACAAAAATTTAACGCGAATTTTAACAAAATATTAACGTTTACAATTTCAGGTGGCACTTTT
CGGGGAAATGTGCGCGGAACCCCTATTTGTTTATTTTTCTAAATACATTCAAATATGTATCCGCTCATGA
GACAATAACCCTGATAAATGCTTCAATAATATTGAAAAAGGAAGAGTATGAGTATTCAACATTTCCGTGT
CGCCCTTATTCCCTTTTTTGCGGCATTTTGCCTTCCTGTTTTTGCTCACCCAGAAACGCTGGTGAAAGTA
AAAGATGCTGAAGATCAGTTGGGTGCACGAGTGGGTTACATCGAACTGGATCTCAACAGCGGTAAGATCC
TTGAGAGTTTTCGCCCCGAAGAACGTTTTCCAATGATGAGCACTTTTAAAGTTCTGCTATGTGGCGCGGT
ATTATCCCGTATTGACGCCGGGCAAGAGCAACTCGGTCGCCGCATACACTATTCTCAGAATGACTTGGTT
GAGTACTCACCAGTCACAGAAAAGCATCTTACGGATGGCATGACAGTAAGAGAATTATGCAGTGCTGCCA
TAACCATGAGTGATAACACTGCGGCCAACTTACTTCTGACAACGATCGGAGGACCGAAGGAGCTAACCGC
TTTTTTGCACAACATGGGGGATCATGTAACTCGCCTTGATCGTTGGGAACCGGAGCTGAATGAAGCCATA
CCAAACGACGAGCGTGACACCACGATGCCTGCAGCAATGGCAACAACGTTGCGCAAACTATTAACTGGCG
AACTACTTACTCTAGCTTCCCGGCAACAATTAATAGACTGGATGGAGGCGGATAAAGTTGCAGGACCACT
TCTGCGCTCGGCCCTTCCGGCTGGCTGGTTTATTGCTGATAAATCTGGAGCCGGTGAGCGTGGGTCTCGC
GGTATCATTGCAGCACTGGGGCCAGATGGTAAGCCCTCCCGTATCGTAGTTATCTACACGACGGGGAGTC
AGGCAACTATGGATGAACGAAATAGACAGATCGCTGAGATAGGTGCCTCACTGATTAAGCATTGGTAACT
GTCAGACCAAGTTTACTCATATATACTTTAGATTGATTTAAAACTTCATTTTTAATTTAAAAGGATCTAG
GTGAAGATCCTTTTTGATAATCTCATGACCAAAATCCCTTAACGTGAGTTTTCGTTCCACTGAGCGTCAG
ACCCCGTAGAAAAGATCAAAGGATCTTCTTGAGATCCTTTTTTTCTGCGCGTAATCTGCTGCTTGCAAAC
AAAAAAACCACCGCTACCAGCGGTGGTTTGTTTGCCGGATCAAGAGCTACCAACTCTTTTTCCGAAGGTA
ACTGGCTTCAGCAGAGCGCAGATACCAAATACTGTCCTTCTAGTGTAGCCGTAGTTAGGCCACCACTTCA
AGAACTCTGTAGCACCGCCTACATACCTCGCTCTGCTAATCCTGTTACCAGTGGCTGCTGCCAGTGGCGA
TAAGTCGTGTCTTACCGGGTTGGACTCAAGACGATAGTTACCGGATAAGGCGCAGCGGTCGGGCTGAACG
GGGGGTTCGTGCACACAGCCCAGCTTGGAGCGAACGACCTACACCGAACTGAGATACCTACAGCGTGAGC
TATGAGAAAGCGCCACGCTTCCCGAAGGGAGAAAGGCGGACAGGTATCCGGTAAGCGGCAGGGTCGGAAC
AGGAGAGCGCACGAGGGAGCTTCCAGGGGGAAACGCCTGGTATCTTTATAGTCCTGTCGGGTTTCGCCAC
CTCTGACTTGAGCGTCGATTTTTGTGATGCTCGTCAGGGGGGCGGAGCCTATGGAAAAACGCCAGCAACG
CGGCCTTTTTACGGTTCCTGGCCTTTTGCTGGCCTTTTGCTCACATGTTCTTTCCTGCGTTATCCCCTGA
TTCTGTGGATAACCGTATTACCGCCTTTGAGTGAGCTGATACCGCTCGCCGCAGCCGAACGACCGAGCGC
AGCGAGTCAGTGAGCGAGGAAGCGGAAGAGCGCCTGATGCGGTATTTTCTCCTTACGCATCTGTGCGGTA
TTTCACACCGCATATATGGTGCACTCTCAGTACAATCTGCTCTGATGCCGCATAGTTAAGCCAGTATACA
CTCCGCTATCGCTACGTGACTGGGTCATGGCTGCGCCCCGACACCCGCCAACACCCGCTGACGCGCCCTG
ACGGGCTTGTCTGCTCCCGGCATCCGCTTACAGACAAGCTGTGACCGTCTCCGGGAGCTGCATGTGTCAG
AGGTTTTCACCGTCATCACCGAAACGCGCGAGGCAGCTGCGGTAAAGCTCATCAGCGTGGTCGTGAAGCG
ATTCACAGATGTCTGCCTGTTCATCCGCGTCCAGCTCGTTGAGTTTCTCCAGAAGCGTTAATGTCTGGCT
TCTGATAAAGCGGGCCATGTTAAGGGCGGTTTTTTCCTGTTTGGTCACTGATGCCTCCGTGTAAGGGGGA
TTTCTGTTCATGGGGGTAATGATACCGATGAAACGAGAGAGGATGCTCACGATACGGGTTACTGATGATG
AACATGCCCGGTTACTGGAACGTTGTGAGGGTAAACAACTGGCGGTATGGATGCGGCGGGACCAGAGAAA
AATCACTCAGGGTCAATGCCAGCGCTTCGTTAATACAGATGTAGGTGTTCCACAGGGTAGCCAGCAGCAT
CCTGCGATGCAGATCCGGAACATAATGGTGCAGGGCGCTGACTTCCGCGTTTCCAGACTTTACGAAACAC
GGAAACCGAAGACCATTCATGTTGTTGCTCAGGTCGCAGACGTTTTGCAGCAGCAGTCGCTTCACGTTCG
CTCGCGTATCGGTGATTCATTCTGCTAACCAGTAAGGCAACCCCGCCAGCCTAGCCGGGTCCTCAACGAC
AGGAGCACGATCATGCGCACCCGTGGCCAGGACCCAACGCTGCCCGAGATCTCGATCCCGCGAAATTAAT
ACGACTCACTATAGGGAGACCACAACGGTTTCCCTCTAGAAATAATTTTGTTTAACTTTAAGAAGGAGAT
ATACATATGGCTAGCATGACTGGAGGACAACAAATGGGTATCGAAGGCCGCAATCTCGTTCAATTTTCTT
ATTTAATTCAATGTGCAAATCATGGAAAACGTCCCACTTGGCATTATATGGACTATGGTTGTTACTGTGG
CGCTGGAGGATCAGGTACCCCGGTTGACGAACTGGACCGTTGCTGCAAAATCCACGACGACTGCTACGAC
GAAGCTGGTAAAAAAGGTTGCTTCCCGAAAATGTCTGCTTACGACTACTACTGCGGTGAAAACGGTCCGT
ACTGCCGTAACATCAAAAAAAAATGCCTGCGTTTCGTTTGCGACTGCGACGTTGAAGCTGCTTTCTGCTT
CGCTAAAGCTCCGTACAACAACGCTAACTGGAACATCGACACCAAAAAACGTTGCCAGTAGGGATCCGAA
TTCGAGCTCCGTCGACAAGCTTGCGGCCGCACTCGAGCACCACCACCACCACCACTGAGATCCGGCTGCT
AACAAAGCCCGAAAGGAAGCTGAGTTGGCTGCTGCCACCGCTGAGCAATAACTAGCATAACCCCTTGGGG
CCTCTAAACGGGTCTTGAGGGGTTTTTTGCTGAAAGGAGGAACTATATCCGGAT
