>Addgene plasmid #58714 | pET-20b-T7-Ntx | addgene partial sequence | sequence record 93711 | T7 5'-TAATACGACTCACTATAGGG-3'
ACTTTAAGAAGGAGATATACATATGGCTAGCATGACTGGAGGACAACAAATGGGTATCGAAGGCCGCAAT
CTCGTTCAATTTTCTTATTTAATTCAATGTGCAAATCATGGAAAACGTCCCACTTGGCATTATATGGACT
ATGGTTGTTACTGTGGCGCTGGAGGATCAGGTACCCCGGTTGACGAACTGGACCGTTGCTGCAAAATCCA
CGACGACTGCTACGACGAAGCTGGTAAAAAAGGTTGCTTCCCGAAAATGTCTGCTTACGACTACTACTGC
GGTGAAAACGGTCCGTACTGCCGTAACATCAAAAAAAAATGCCTGCGTTTCGTTTGCGACTGCGACGTTG
AAGCTGCTTTCTGCTTCGCTAAAGCTCCGTACAACAACGCTAACTGGAACATCGACACCAAAAAACGTTG
CCAGTAGGGATCCGAATTCGAGCTCCGTCGACAAGCTTGCGGCCGCACTCGAGCACCACCACCACCACCA
CTGAGATCCGGCTGCTAACAAAGCCCGAAAGGAAGCTGAGTTGGCTGCTGCCACCGCTGAGCAATAACTA
GCATAACCCCTTGGGGCCTCTAAACGGGTCTTGAGGGGTTTTTTGCTGAAAGGAGGAACTATATCCGGAT
TGGCGAATGGG
[124 nt withheld, positions 642-765]
CGCCGGCTTTCCC
