>Addgene plasmid #58714 | pET-20b-T7-Ntx | addgene partial sequence | sequence record 93716 | T7term 5'-GCTAGTTATTGCTCAGCGG-3'
AGCAGCCGGATCTCAGTGGTGGTGGTGGTGGTGCTCGAGTGCGGCCGCAAGCTTGTCGACGGAGCTCGAA
TTCGGATCCCTACTGGCAACGTTTTTTGGTGTCGATGTTCCAGTTAGCGTTGTTGTACGGAGCTTTAGCG
AAGCAGAAAGCAGCTTCAACGTCGCAGTCGCAAACGAAACGCAGGCATTTTTTTTTGATGTTACGGCAGT
ACGGACCGTTTTCACCGCAGTAGTAGTCGTAAGCAGACATTTTCGGGAAGCAACCTTTTTTACCAGCTTC
GTCGTAGCAGTCGTCGTGGATTTTGCAGCAACGGTCCAGTTCGTCAACCGGGGTACCTGATCCTCCAGCG
CCACAGTAACAACCATAGTCCATATAATGCCAAGTGGGACGTTTTCCATGATTTGCACATTGAATTAAAT
AAGAAAATTGAACGAGATTGCGGCCTTCGATACCCATTTGTTGTCCTCCAGTCATGCTAGCCATATGTAT
ATCTCCTTCTTAAAGTTAAACAAAATTATTTCTAGAGGGAAACCGTTGTGGTCTCCCTATAGTGAGTCGT
ATTAATTTCGCGGGATCGAGATCTCGGGCAGCGTTGGGTCCTGGCCACGGGTGCGCATGATCGTGCTCCT
GTCGTTGAGGACCCGGCTAGGCTGGCGGGGTTGCCTTACTGGTTAGCAGAATGAATCACCGATACGCGAG
CGAACGTGAAGCGACTGCTGCTGCAAAACGTCTGCGACCTGAGCAACAACATG
